Addgene plasmid #148747: pnEA-NpM-HseIF4G_608-647_AG
Purpose: Bacterial Expression of HseIF4G_608-647
Depositing lab: Elisa Izaurralde. Depositing organization: Max Planck Institute for Developmental Biology.
Backbone
  Vector backbone: Unknown
  Vector type: Bacterial Expression
Growth in bacteria
  Bacterial resistance: Ampicillin, 100 μg/mL
  Growth temperature: 37°C
  Growth strain: DH5alpha
  Copy number: Low Copy
Gene/Insert
  Gene/Insert name: HseIF4G_608-647
  Species: H. sapiens (human)
  Entrez Gene: EIF4G1 (a.k.a. EIF-4G1, EIF4F, EIF4G, EIF4GI, P220, PARK18)
  Cloning method: Unknown
Terms and licenses: Academic/Nonprofit Terms; Industry Terms: Not Available to Industry
Depositor comments: sequence of isoform 9 Uniprot.: Q04637 and sequence for the variation 6 given by NCBI: NM_001194946.1. Plasmids from this collection were made available to the research community and donated after the lab closed. Please note that the sequence provided by the depositing laboratory may be theoretical/predicted or based on Sanger sequencing results. There may be discrepancies between sequencing results obtained by Addgene and the depositor sequence. If an Addgene verified sequence is not available, please contact before placing your order to request that our lab fully sequence the plasmid.
How to cite: pnEA-NpM-HseIF4G_608-647_AG was a gift from Elisa Izaurralde (Addgene plasmid # 148747 ; http://n2t.net/addgene:148747 ; RRID:Addgene_148747)
