[The description below was written by a language model from this plasmid's Addgene catalogue record and pLannotate feature annotations shown in this document.]
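Description:
pnEA-NpM-HseIF4G_608-647_AG is a 7,092 nt bacterial expression plasmid for producing a short fragment of human eIF4G1 (residues 608–647) in E. coli. The catalogue lists the backbone as unknown, but the annotated features indicate a pET-like, pBR322-derived architecture. It has a ColE1/pMB1-type origin accompanied by the bom mobility region and the rop gene, which holds copy number down and agrees with the recorded low-copy status. Selection is by ampicillin through a bla cassette with its own promoter. Several scattered fragments of the tetracycline resistance gene and its promoter remain as non-functional remnants of the parental vector.

The expression cassette is driven by a T7 promoter followed by a lac operator and the strong phage T7 gene 10 ribosome binding site. A plasmid-borne lacI gene supplies the repressor, so transcription needs a host that provides T7 RNA polymerase and is induced with IPTG. The open reading frame starts with maltose binding protein lacking its signal sequence, so the fusion stays in the cytosol. About 190 nt of unannotated sequence follow the MBP annotation, and this gap is the likely location of the 40-residue eIF4G segment, although the feature table does not label the insert or any linker or protease site. Downstream, the annotation detects a GB1 solubility domain fragment and a short match to a T7 gene 10B-derived tag before the T7 terminator. Whether these are translated in frame with the insert cannot be determined from the record.

The depositor notes that residue numbering follows isoform 9 of the UniProt entry for EIF4G1. The supplied sequence may be theoretical rather than fully verified. The design suits the production of a soluble, MBP-tagged eIF4G peptide for biochemical or structural work, though the record states only bacterial expression as the purpose.
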