Features (pLannotate 1.2.2; 20 found; start..end, strand, type, name):
    104..208     +  promoter       AmpR promoter: bla
    209..1069    +  CDS            AmpR: β-lactamase; bla; confers resistance to ampicillin, carbenicillin, and related antibiotics
   1240..1828    +  rep_origin     ori: high-copy-number ColE1/pMB1/pBR322/pUC origin of replication
   2014..2156    -  misc_feature   bom: basis of mobility region from pBR322
   2258..2449    -  CDS            rop: Rop protein, which maintains plasmids at low copy number; rop
   2466..2846    +  CDS            YPB1_ECOLX: Protein predicted: Swiss-Prot protein existence level 4. From Escherichia coli.
   3088..3712    -  CDS            TcR (fragment): tetracycline efflux protein; tet; confers resistance to tetracycline
   3727..3748    -  protein_bind   CAP binding site: CAP binding activates transcription in the presence of cAMP. E. coli catabolite activator protein
   3761..4843    -  CDS            lacI: lac repressor; lacI; The lac repressor binds to the lac operator to inhibit transcription in E. coli. This inhibition can be relieved by adding lactose or isopropyl-β-D-thiogalactopyranoside (IPTG).
   4844..4921    -  promoter       lacI promoter: lacI
   4929..5208    -  CDS            TcR (fragment): tetracycline efflux protein; tet; confers resistance to tetracycline
   5230..5248    +  promoter       T7 promoter: promoter for bacteriophage T7 RNA polymerase
   5249..5273    +  protein_bind   lac operator: The lac repressor binds to the lac operator to inhibit transcription in E. coli. This inhibition can be relieved by adding lactose or isopropyl-β-D-thiogalactopyranoside (IPTG). lac repressor encoded by lacI
   5288..5310    +  RBS            RBS: efficient ribosome binding site from bacteriophage T7 gene 10 (Olins and Rangwala, 1989)
   5321..6417    +  CDS            MBP (fragment): maltose binding protein from E. coli; malE (mutated); This version of the gene does not encode a signal sequence, so MBP will remain in the cytosol.
   6604..6761    +  CDS            GB1 (fragment): B1 domain of Streptococcal protein G effective as a solubilizing fusion partner (Cheng and Patel, 2004)
   6776..6825    +  CDS            SET1 (fragment): solubility-enhancement tag derived from T7 phage gene 10B
   6833..6880    +  terminator     T7 terminator: transcription terminator for bacteriophage T7 RNA polymerase
   6903..7007    -  CDS            TcR (fragment): tetracycline efflux protein; tet; confers resistance to tetracycline
   7055..7083    -  promoter       tet promoter: E. coli promoter for tetracycline efflux protein gene
>Addgene plasmid #148747 | pnEA-NpM-HseIF4G_608-647_AG | depositor full sequence | sequence record 291195 | Full Sequence
TTCTTGAAGACGAAAGGGCCTCGTGATACGCCTATTTTTATAGGTTAATGTCATGATAATAATGGTTTCT
TAGACGTCAGGTGGCACTTTTCGGGGAAATGTGCGCGGAACCCCTATTTGTTTATTTTTCTAAATACATT
CAAATATGTATCCGCTCATGAGACAATAACCCTGATAAATGCTTCAATAATATTGAAAAAGGAAGAGTAT
GAGTATTCAACATTTCCGTGTCGCCCTTATTCCCTTTTTTGCGGCATTTTGCCTTCCTGTTTTTGCTCAC
CCAGAAACGCTGGTGAAAGTAAAAGATGCTGAAGATCAGTTGGGTGCACGAGTGGGTTACATCGAACTGG
ATCTCAACAGCGGTAAGATCCTTGAGAGTTTTCGCCCCGAAGAACGTTTTCCAATGATGAGCACTTTTAA
AGTTCTGCTATGTGGCGCGGTATTATCCCGTGTTGACGCCGGGCAAGAGCAACTCGGTCGCCGCATACAC
TATTCTCAGAATGACTTGGTTGAGTACTCACCAGTCACAGAAAAGCATCTTACGGATGGCATGACAGTAA
GAGAATTATGCAGTGCTGCCATAACCATGAGTGATAACACTGCGGCCAACTTACTTCTGACAACGATCGG
AGGACCGAAGGAGCTAACCGCTTTTTTGCACAACATGGGGGATCATGTAACTCGCCTTGATCGTTGGGAA
CCGGAGCTGAATGAAGCCATACCAAACGACGAGCGTGACACCACGATGCCTGCAGCAATGGCAACAACGT
TGCGCAAACTATTAACTGGCGAACTACTTACTCTAGCTTCCCGGCAACAATTAATAGACTGGATGGAGGC
GGATAAAGTTGCAGGACCACTTCTGCGCTCGGCCCTTCCGGCTGGCTGGTTTATTGCTGATAAATCTGGA
GCCGGTGAGCGTGGGTCTCGCGGTATCATTGCAGCACTGGGGCCAGATGGTAAGCCCTCCCGTATCGTAG
TTATCTACACGACGGGGAGTCAGGCAACTATGGATGAACGAAATAGACAGATCGCTGAGATAGGTGCCTC
ACTGATTAAGCATTGGTAACTGTCAGACCAAGTTTACTCATATATACTTTAGATTGATTTAAAACTTCAT
TTTTAATTTAAAAGGATCTAGGTGAAGATCCTTTTTGATAATCTCATGACCAAAATCCCTTAACGTGAGT
TTTCGTTCCACTGAGCGTCAGACCCCGTAGAAAAGATCAAAGGATCTTCTTGAGATCCTTTTTTTCTGCG
CGTAATCTGCTGCTTGCAAACAAAAAAACCACCGCTACCAGCGGTGGTTTGTTTGCCGGATCAAGAGCTA
CCAACTCTTTTTCCGAAGGTAACTGGCTTCAGCAGAGCGCAGATACCAAATACTGTCCTTCTAGTGTAGC
CGTAGTTAGGCCACCACTTCAAGAACTCTGTAGCACCGCCTACATACCTCGCTCTGCTAATCCTGTTACC
AGTGGCTGCTGCCAGTGGCGATAAGTCGTGTCTTACCGGGTTGGACTCAAGACGATAGTTACCGGATAAG
GCGCAGCGGTCGGGCTGAACGGGGGGTTCGTGCACACAGCCCAGCTTGGAGCGAACGACCTACACCGAAC
TGAGATACCTACAGCGTGAGCTATGAGAAAGCGCCACGCTTCCCGAAGGGAGAAAGGCGGACAGGTATCC
GGTAAGCGGCAGGGTCGGAACAGGAGAGCGCACGAGGGAGCTTCCAGGGGGAAACGCCTGGTATCTTTAT
AGTCCTGTCGGGTTTCGCCACCTCTGACTTGAGCGTCGATTTTTGTGATGCTCGTCAGGGGGGCGGAGCC
TATGGAAAAACGCCAGCAACGCGGCCTTTTTACGGTTCCTGGCCTTTTGCTGGCCTTTTGCTCACATGTT
CTTTCCTGCGTTATCCCCTGATTCTGTGGATAACCGTATTACCGCCTTTGAGTGAGCTGATACCGCTCGC
CGCAGCCGAACGACCGAGCGCAGCGAGTCAGTGAGCGAGGAAGCGGAAGAGCGCCTGATGCGGTATTTTC
TCCTTACGCATCTGTGCGGTATTTCACACCGCATATATGGTGCACTCTCAGTACAATCTGCTCTGATGCC
GCATAGTTAAGCCAGTATACACTCCGCTATCGCTACGTGACTGGGTCATGGCTGCGCCCCGACACCCGCC
AACACCCGCTGACGCGCCCTGACGGGCTTGTCTGCTCCCGGCATCCGCTTACAGACAAGCTGTGACCGTC
TCCGGGAGCTGCATGTGTCAGAGGTTTTCACCGTCATCACCGAAACGCGCGAGGCAGCTGCGGTAAAGCT
CATCAGCGTGGTCGTGAAGCGATTCACAGATGTCTGCCTGTTCATCCGCGTCCAGCTCGTTGAGTTTCTC
CAGAAGCGTTAATGTCTGGCTTCTGATAAAGCGGGCCATGTTAAGGGCGGTTTTTTCCTGTTTGGTCACT
GATGCCTCCGTGTAAGGGGGATTTCTGTTCATGGGGGTAATGATACCGATGAAACGAGAGAGGATGCTCA
CGATACGGGTTACTGATGATGAACATGCCCGGTTACTGGAACGTTGTGAGGGTAAACAACTGGCGGTATG
GATGCGGCGGGACCAGAGAAAAATCACTCAGGGTCAATGCCAGCGCTTCGTTAATACAGATGTAGGTGTT
CCACAGGGTAGCCAGCAGCATCCTGCGATGCAGATCCGGAACATAATGGTGCAGGGCGCTGACTTCCGCG
TTTCCAGACTTTACGAAACACGGAAACCGAAGACCATTCATGTTGTTGCTCAGGTCGCAGACGTTTTGCA
GCAGCAGTCGCTTCACGTTCGCTCGCGTATCGGTGATTCATTCTGCTAACCAGTAAGGCAACCCCGCCAG
CCTAGCCGGGTCCTCAACGACAGGAGCACGATCATGCGCACCCGTGGCCAGGACCCAACGCTGCCCGAGA
TGCGCCGCGTGCGGCTGCTGGAGATGGCGGACGCGATGGATATGTTCTGCCAAGGGTTGGTTTGCGCATT
CACAGTTCTCCGCAAGAATTGATTGGCTCCAATTCTTGGAGTGGTGAATCCGTTAGCGAGGTGCCGCCGG
CTTCCATTCAGGTCGAGGTGGCCCGGCTCCATGCACCGCGACGCAACGCGGGGAGGCAGACAAGGTATAG
GGCGGCGCCTACAATCCATGCCAACCCGTTCCATGTGCTCGCCGAGGCGGCATAAATCGCCGTGACGATC
AGCGGTCCAGTGATCGAAGTTAGGCTGGTAAGAGCCGCGAGCGATCCTTGAAGCTGTCCCTGATGGTCGT
CATCTACCTGCCTGGACAGCATGGCCTGCAACGCGGGCATCCCGATGCCGCCGGAAGCGAGAAGAATCAT
AATGGGGAAGGCCATCCAGCCTCGCGTCGCGAACGCCAGCAAGACGTAGCCCAGCGCGTCGGCCGCCATG
CCGGCGATAATGGCCTGCTTCTCGCCGAAACGTTTGGTGGCGGGACCAGTGACGAAGGCTTGAGCGAGGG
CGTGCAAGATTCCGAATACCGCAAGCGACAGGCCGATCATCGTCGCGCTCCAGCGAAAGCGGTCCTCGCC
GAAAATGACCCAGAGCGCTGCCGGCACCTGTCCTACGAGTTGCATGATAAAGAAGACAGTCATAAGTGCG
GCGACGATAGTCATGCCCCGCGCCCACCGGAAGGAGCTGACTGGGTTGAAGGCTCTCAAGGGCATCGGTC
GAGATCCCGGTGCCTAATGAGTGAGCTAACTTACATTAATTGCGTTGCGCTCACTGCCCGCTTTCCAGTC
GGGAAACCTGTCGTGCCAGCTGCATTAATGAATCGGCCAACGCGCGGGGAGAGGCGGTTTGCGTATTGGG
CGCCAGGGTGGTTTTTCTTTTCACCAGTGAGACGGGCAACAGCTGATTGCCCTTCACCGCCTGGCCCTGA
GAGAGTTGCAGCAAGCGGTCCACGCTGGTTTGCCCCAGCAGGCGAAAATCCTGTTTGATGGTGGTTAACG
GCGGGATATAACATGAGCTGTCTTCGGTATCGTCGTATCCCACTACCGAGATATCCGCACCAACGCGCAG
CCCGGACTCGGTAATGGCGCGCATTGCGCCCAGCGCCATCTGATCGTTGGCAACCAGCATCGCAGTGGGA
ACGATGCCCTCATTCAGCATTTGCATGGTTTGTTGAAAACCGGACATGGCACTCCAGTCGCCTTCCCGTT
CCGCTATCGGCTGAATTTGATTGCGAGTGAGATATTTATGCCAGCCAGCCAGACGCAGACGCGCCGAGAC
AGAACTTAATGGGCCCGCTAACAGCGCGATTTGCTGGTGACCCAATGCGACCAGATGCTCCACGCCCAGT
CGCGTACCGTCTTCATGGGAGAAAATAATACTGTTGATGGGTGTCTGGTCAGAGACATCAAGAAATAACG
CCGGAACATTAGTGCAGGCAGCTTCCACAGCAATGGCATCCTGGTCATCCAGCGGATAGTTAATGATCAG
CCCACTGACGCGTTGCGCGAGAAGATTGTGCACCGCCGCTTTACAGGCTTCGACGCCGCTTCGTTCTACC
ATCGACACCACCACGCTGGCACCCAGTTGATCGGCGCGAGATTTAATCGCCGCGACAATTTGCGACGGCG
CGTGCAGGGCCAGACTGGAGGTGGCAACGCCAATCAGCAACGACTGTTTGCCCGCCAGTTGTTGTGCCAC
GCGGTTGGGAATGTAATTCAGCTCCGCCATCGCCGCTTCCACTTTTTCCCGCGTTTTCGCAGAAACGTGG
CTGGCCTGGTTCACCACGCGGGAAACGGTCTGATAAGAGACACCGGCATACTCTGCGACATCGTATAACG
TTACTGGTTTCACATTCACCACCCTGAATTGACTCTCTTCCGGGCGCTATCATGCCATACCGCGAAAGGT
TTTGCGCCATTCGATGGTGTCCGGGATCTCGACGCTCTCCCTTATGCGACTCCTGCATTAGGAAGCAGCC
CAGTAGTAGGTTGAGGCCGTTGAGCACCGCCGCCGCAAGGAATGGTGCATGCAAGGAGATGGCGCCCAAC
AGTCCCCCGGCCACGGGGCCTGCCACCATACCCACGCCGAAACAAGCGCTCATGAGCCCGAAGTGGCGAG
CCCGATCTTCCCCATCGGTGATGTCGGCGATATAGGCGCCAGCAACCGCACCTGTGGCGCCGGTGATGCC
GGCCACGATGCGTCCGGCGTAGAGGATCGAGATCTCGATCCCGCGAAATTAATACGACTCACTATAGGGG
AATTGTGAGCGGATAACAATTCCCCACTAGTAATAATTTTGTTTAACTTTAAGAAGGAGATATACCATGG
AAACTGAAGAAGGTAAACTGGTAATCTGGATTAACGGCGATAAAGGCTATAACGGTCTCGCTGAAGTCGG
TAAGAAATTCGAGAAAGATACCGGAATTAAAGTCACCGTTGAGCATCCGGATAAACTGGAAGAGAAATTC
CCACAGGTTGCGGCAACTGGCGATGGCCCTGACATTATCTTCTGGGCACACGACCGCTTTGGTGGCTACG
CTCAATCTGGCCTGTTGGCTGAAATCACCCCGGACAAAGCGTTCCAGGACAAGCTGTATCCGTTTACCTG
GGATGCCGTACGTTACAACGGCAAGCTGATTGCTTACCCGATCGCTGTTGAAGCGTTATCGCTGATTTAT
AACAAAGACCTGCTGCCGAACCCGCCAAAAACCTGGGAAGAGATCCCGGCGCTGGATAAAGAACTGAAAG
CGAAAGGTAAGAGCGCCCTGATGTTCAACCTGCAAGAACCGTACTTCACCTGGCCGCTGATTGCTGCTGA
CGGGGGTTATGCGTTCAAGTATGAAAACGGCAAGTACGACATTAAAGACGTGGGCGTGGATAACGCTGGC
GCGAAAGCGGGTCTGACCTTCCTGGTTGACCTGATTAAAAACAAACACATGAATGCAGACACCGATTACT
CCATCGCAGAAGCTGCCTTTAATAAAGGCGAAACAGCGATGACCATCAACGGCCCGTGGGCATGGTCCAA
CATCGACACCAGCAAAGTGAATTATGGTGTAACGGTACTGCCGACCTTCAAGGGTCAACCATCCAAACCG
TTCGTTGGCGTGCTGAGCGCAGGTATTAACGCCGCCAGTCCGAACAAAGAGCTGGCAAAAGAGTTCCTCG
AAAACTATCTGCTGACTGATGAAGGTCTGGAAGCGGTTAATAAAGACAAACCGCTGGGTGCCGTAGCGCT
GAAGTCTTACGAGGAAGAGTTGGCGAAAGATCCACGTATTGCCGCCACGATGGAAAACGCCCAGAAAGGT
GAAATCATGCCGAACATCCCGCAGATGTCCGCTTTCTGGTATGCCGTGCGTACTGCGGTGATCAACGCCG
CCAGCGGTCGTCAGACTGTCGATGAAGCCCTTAAAGACGCGCAGACTGGTACCGGCAGCGGCCTGGAAGT
TCTGTTCCAGGGGCCCCATATGGAGAAAAAACGTTACGACCGTGAGTTCCTGCTTGGTTTTCAGTTCATC
TTTGCCAGTATGCAGAAGCCAGAGGGATTGCCACATATCAGTGACGTGGTGCTGGACAAGGCCAATAAAA
CAGGATCCGCTAGCGGCATGCAGTACAAACTTATCCTGAACGGTAAAACCCTGAAAGGTGAAACCACCAC
CGAAGCTGTTGACGCTGCTACCGCGGAAAAAGTTTTCAAACAGTACGCTAACGACAACGGTGTTGACGGT
GAATGGACCTACGACGACGCTACCAAAACCTACACCGTAACGGAATGAAGATCCGGCTGCTAACAAAGCC
CGAAAGGAAGCTGAGTTGGCTGCTGCCACCGCTGAGCAATAACTAGCATAACCCCTTGGGGCCTCTAAAC
GGGTCTTGAGGGGTTTTTTGCTGAAAGGAGGAACTATATCCGGATATCCCGCAAGAGGCCCGGCAGTACC
GGCATAACCAAGCCTATGCCTACAGCATCCAGGGTGACGGTGCCGAGGATGACGATGAGCGCATTGTTAG
ATTTCATACACGGTGCCTGACTGCGTTAGCAATTTAACTGTGATAAACTACCGCATTAAAGCTTATCGAT
GATAAGCTGTCAAACATGAGAA
